Addgene plasmid #122554: pAd5-B4
Purpose: Block 4 for AdenoBuilder genome assembly
Depositing lab: Fred Bunz. Depositing organization: Johns Hopkins University and School of Medicine. Publication: Seamless assembly of recombinant adenoviral genomes from high-copy plasmids. Miciak JJ, Hirshberg J, Bunz F. PLoS One. 2018 Jun 27;13(6):e0199563. doi: 10.1371/journal.pone.0199563. eCollection 2018. PubMed 29949649.
Backbone
  Vector backbone: pJet1.2
  Backbone manufacturer: ThermoFisher Scientific
  Backbone size w/o insert (bp): 2988
  Total vector size (bp): 6532
  Vector type: Synthetic Biology
Growth in bacteria
  Bacterial resistance: Ampicillin, 100 μg/mL
  Growth temperature: 37°C
  Growth strain: DH5alpha
  Copy number: High Copy
Gene/Insert
  Gene/Insert name: Adenovirus 5 genomic region 14475-18018
  Species: Synthetic; Adenovirus 5
  Insert size (bp): 3544
Terms and licenses: Academic/Nonprofit Terms; Industry Terms: Not Available to Industry
How to cite: pAd5-B4 was a gift from Fred Bunz (Addgene plasmid # 122554 ; http://n2t.net/addgene:122554 ; RRID:Addgene_122554)
