[The description below was written by a language model from this plasmid's Addgene catalogue record and pLannotate feature annotations shown in this document.]
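Description:
pAd5-B4 is a high-copy bacterial cloning plasmid that carries one segment ("Block 4") of the human adenovirus 5 genome for the AdenoBuilder system, in which a recombinant adenoviral genome is assembled seamlessly from a set of plasmid-borne blocks. The backbone is pJet1.2, a positive-selection cloning vector. It is propagated in E. coli through a ColE1/pUC-type origin and selected with ampicillin via the β-lactamase gene and its own promoter. The feature table also shows the usual pJet1.2 elements: a T7 promoter beside the cloning site, a lac UV5 promoter with a CAP binding site and a lacI remnant, and a fragment of the eco47IR restriction endonuclease gene. In pJet1.2 this lethal gene is interrupted when an insert is cloned, which fits its annotation here as a fragment directly next to the viral sequence.

The roughly 3.5 kb insert corresponds to Ad5 genomic coordinates 14475–18018 and lies in reverse orientation relative to the T7 promoter. The annotated open reading frames belong to the late L2 region. They comprise most of the penton base capsid protein (annotated as a fragment, so its coding sequence presumably continues into the neighbouring block), the DNA-condensing core protein VII, core protein V, which links the nucleoprotein core to the capsid, and pre-core protein X. Some of these matches are to adenovirus 2 homologues, reflecting the close similarity of the two serotypes.

The plasmid has no mammalian expression cassette, reporter or transgene and is not a functional viral vector on its own. It serves as an unmodified or modifiable genome segment to be combined with the other AdenoBuilder blocks. The record does not state how the block is released from the backbone or joined to its neighbours.
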