Features (pLannotate 1.2.2; 12 found; start..end, strand, type, name):
    305..323     +  promoter       T7 promoter: promoter for bacteriophage T7 RNA polymerase
    479..718     -  CDS            COR10_ADE02: Experimental evidence at protein level: Swiss-Prot protein existence level 1. [Pre-core protein X]: Interacts with the viral DNA and aids in tightly condensing it within the capsid. Cleavage of pre-core protein X may serve to partially relax this structure within the mature virion prior to its entry into the nucleus. From Human adenovirus C serotype 2 (HAdV-2) (Human adenovirus 2).
    749..1852    -  CDS            L2: CORE5_ADE05 - Experimental evidence at protein level: Swiss-Prot protein existence level 1. Associates loosely with the viral DNA to form an outer shell around the nucleoprotein-DNA complex and links it with the capsid by binding the endosome lysis protein. Dissociates from the viral genome during entry. Might be involved in nuclear capsid assembly of the viral particles through its association with NPM1/nucleophosmin. From Human adenovirus C serotype 5 (HAdV-5) (Human adenovirus 5).
   1925..2518    -  CDS            L2: NP_ADE02 - Experimental evidence at protein level: Swiss-Prot protein existence level 1. Plays a role in the inhibition of host immune response within the nucleus. Interacts with cellular nucleosomes and immobilizes the host immune danger signal HMGB1 on chromatin. In turn, prevents HMGB1 release out of the cell and thus decreases inflammation. Plays also a role in the wrapping and condensation of the viral DNA. May also promote viral genome import into the nucleus. From Human adenovirus C serotype 2 (HAdV-2) (Human adenovirus 2).
   2528..3922    -  CDS            L2 (fragment): CAPSP_ADE05 - Experimental evidence at protein level: Swiss-Prot protein existence level 1. Major capsid protein that self-associates to form penton base pentamers, each in the shape of a pentagon, situated at the 12 vertices of the pseudo T=25 capsid. Involved in virus secondary attachment to host cell after initial attachment by the fiber protein. Binds host integrin heterodimer ITGAV-ITGB5 (alphaV-beta5) thereby triggering clathrin-mediated endocytosis of virions. Mediates initial virus attachment to CXADR-negative cells. Binding to integrins ITGAV-ITGB5 also seems to induce macropinocytosi
   3930..4310    -  CDS            eco47IR (fragment): T2E7_ECOLX - Protein predicted: Swiss-Prot protein existence level 4. Recognizes the double-stranded sequence GGWCC and cleaves after G-1. From Escherichia coli.
   4363..4393    -  promoter       lac UV5 promoter: E. coli lac promoter with an "up" mutation
   4408..4429    -  protein_bind   CAP binding site: CAP binding activates transcription in the presence of cAMP. E. coli catabolite activator protein
   4454..4537    -  CDS            lacI (fragment): lac repressor; lacI; The lac repressor binds to the lac operator to inhibit transcription in E. coli. This inhibition can be relieved by adding lactose or isopropyl-β-D-thiogalactopyranoside (IPTG).
   4720..5308    -  rep_origin     ori: high-copy-number ColE1/pMB1/pBR322/pUC origin of replication
   5479..6339    -  CDS            AmpR: β-lactamase; bla; confers resistance to ampicillin, carbenicillin, and related antibiotics
   6340..6444    -  promoter       AmpR promoter: bla
>Addgene plasmid #122554 | pAd5-B4 | addgene full sequence | sequence record 331116 | Addgene NGS Result
GCCCCTGCAGCCGAATTATATTATTTTTGCCAAATAATTTTTAACAAAAGCTCTGAAGTCTTCTTCATTT
AAATTCTTAGATGATACTTCATCTGGAAAATTGTCCCAATTAGTAGCATCACGCTGTGAGTAAGTTCTAA
ACCATTTTTTTATTGTTGTATTATCTCTAATCTTACTACTCGATGAGTTTTCGGTATTATCTCTATTTTT
AACTTGGAGCAGGTTCCATTCATTGTTTTTTTCATCATAGTGAATAAAATCAACTGCTTTAACACTTGTG
CCTGAACACCATATCCATCCGGCGTAATACGACTCACTATAGGGAGAGCGGCCGCCAGATCTTCCGGATG
GCTCGAGTTTTTCAGCAAGATGTTCGAAGTTGATGTCTTCCATTCTACAAAATAGTTACAGGACCAAGCG
AGCGTGAGAGTCCAGACTTTTTATTTTGATTTTTCCACATGCAACTTGTTTTTAATCAGTGTCTCTGCGC
CTGCAAGGCCACGGATGCAATTCCGGGCACGGCGCCAATCGCCGCGGCGATCAGTGGAATAAGGAGGGGC
AGGATACCGCCGCGCATGCGACGGTGCGACGCGCGCCGCCGCCGGTGGTGCGCACGACGCATGCCGCCCG
TCAGGCCGTGGCCGGCCATGCCCCTCCTACGGTGCATTCTTCCTCGGAATCCCGGCACCGGGAAACGGAG
GCGGCAGGTGAGGGCCATATCTGCAAGAACCACAAAGACCGGCTTTTAAACGATGCTGGGGTGGTAGCGC
GCTGTTGGCAGCACCAGGGTCCTGCCTCCTTCGCGAGCCACCCTGCGCACGGAAATCGGGGCCAGCACGG
GCTGGCGACGGCGACGGCGGCGGCGGGTTCCAGTGGTGGTTCGGCGTCGGGTAGTTGCTCGTCTTCTGGG
GCGGTAGGTGTAGCCACGATAGCCGGGGGTAGGCGCAATGGAAGGATGTAGGGCATATTCGGGCAGTAGC
GCGCTGGCGGCGCCGTACTTCCTCGAACGGCGCGGGCGCCGGGGGGCTGAAACGCGAAACATCCACGGGT
CCGTTTGCACCTCCGTAGAGGTCTTGGACGCGGCCGCAGCGACCGCCTGCACCGCGGCATCCGCCACCGC
TGAGGCAACCGGGGACGTTTGTGTCTCCATGCCCTCTGTGGCGGTGGCAATACTGGTGCTACTGGTAGTG
GGTATCTGAACGTCCACGGTCTGCACGCCCAGTCCCGGCGCCACCTGCTTGATTGGCCGCACGCGGACCT
CGGGCTCCAGCCCAGGTTCCACGGTCATTTTTTCCAAGACATCTTCCAGTCGCTGGCGCTTGGGTACCAT
CAGCTGCACGGTGGGTGCCAAGTCACCAGACTCGCGCTTTAGGCCGCGCTTTTCTTCGGACGGTGCAAGC
GCGGGCAGCACCTGCTGCAGTGTTACGGGCTTTAGGCTAGGTGTTGGGTTGCCCTCGTCCAGCGGCAACG
CCAGCATGTCCTTATGCCGCTTTCCGTAGGCAAACTCCCCGAGGCGCTCGTTGGCCTGCTCAAGCAGGTC
CTCGTCGCCGTACACCTCATCATACACGCGCTTGTAGGTGCGGGTGGAGCGCTCACCGGGCGTAAAGACT
ACGGTGGTGCCGGGTCGCAAAACACGTTTTACGCGTCGACCTTTCCACTGTACCCGTCGCCTGGGCGCGG
TAGCGTGCAGCAGTTCCACCTCGTCGTCAAGTTCATCATCATCATCTTTCTTTTTCTTTTTGACCCGCTT
TAGCTTTCGGGGCTTGTAATCCTGCTCTTCCTTCTTCGGGGGGCCATAGATCTCCGGCGCGATGACCTGG
AGCATCTCTTCTTTGATTTTGCGCTTGGACATAGCTTCGTTGCGCGCCGCCGCCGCTGGATACATACAAC
AGTACGAGTCTAAGTAGTTTTTTCTTGCAATCTAGTTGCGCGGGGGGCGGGTGCGCACGGGCACGCGCAG
GCCGCTAACCGAGTCGCGCACCCAATACACGTTGCCCCTGCGACCCTGAGTCATAGCACTAATGGCCGCG
GCTGCTGCGGCGGCCGCTCGTCGCCTGGACCTGGGGGGCACAGTGACAATACCCGCGGCCAGCCTTCGAG
CGGCCCGCATGGCCGCCCGTCGGCCGGTGCGACGTGCGCGGTTAAGCAGGGCCGCCGCCGCGCGTTGGGC
GGCAGTGCCGGGTCGGCGGCGGTGGCGACGTGCTACGCGCCTCCGCCGTCTCTTCATTTTAGCATAGCGC
CGGGCTCCGCGCACCACGGTCTGAATGGCCGCGTCCACTGTGGACACTGGTGGCGGCGTGGGCGTGTAGT
TGCGCGCCTCCTCCACCACCGCGTCGATGGCGTCATCGACGGTGGTGCGCCCAGTGCGGCCGCGTTTGTG
CGCGCCCCAGGGCGCGCGGTAGTGCCCGCGCACGCGCACTGGGTGTTGGTCGGAGCGCTTCTTGGCCCCG
CCAAACATCTTGCTTGGGAAGCGCAGGCCCCAGCCTGTGTTATTGCTGGGCGATATAAGGATGGACATGC
TTGCTCAAAAAGTGCGGCTCGATAGGACGCGCGGCGAGACTATGCCCAGGGCCTTGTAAACGTAGGGGCA
GGTGCGGCGTCTGGCGTCAGTAATGGTCACTCGCTGGACTCCTCCGATGCTGTTGCGCAGCGGTAGCGTC
CCGTGATCTGTGAGAGCAGGAACGTTTTCACTGACGGTGGTGATGGTGGGGGCTGGCGGGCGCGCCAAAA
TCTGGTTCTCGGGAAAGCGATTGAACACGTGGGTCAGAGAGGTAAACTGGCGGATGAGTTGGGAGTAGAC
GGCCTGGTCGTTGTAGAAGCTCTTGGAGTGCACGGGCAACAGCTCGGCGCCCACCACCGGAAAGTTGCTG
ATCTGGCGCGTGGAGCGGAAGGTCACGGGGTCTTGCATCATGTCTGGCAACGACCAGTAGACCTGCTCCG
AGCCGCAGGTTACGTCAGGAGTGCAAAGCAGGGTCCATGAGCGGATTCCGGTCTGAGGGTCGCCGTAGTT
GTATGCAAGGTACCAGCTGCGGTACTGGGTGAAGGTGCTGTCATTGCTTATTAGGTTGTAACTGCGTTTC
TTGCTGTCCTCTGTCAGGGGTTTGATCACCGGTTTCTTCTGAGGCTTCTCGACCTCGGGTTGCGCAGCGG
GGGCGGCAGCTTCGGCCGCTGCTTCGGCCTCAGCGCGCTTCTCCTCAGCCCGTGTGGCAAAGGTGTCGCC
GCGAATGGCATGATCGTTCATGTCCTCCACCGGCTGCATTGCCGCGGCTGCCGCGTTGGAGTTCTCTTCC
GCGCCGCTGCCACTGCTGTTGCTGCCGCCTGCGCCACCCCCGCCCTGTTCGGTGTCATCTTTCAAGCTCG
CCTGGTAGGCGTCCACATCCAACAGTGCGGGAATGTTACCACCCTCCAGATCATCGTAGGTGATCCTAAA
GCCCTCCTGGAAGGGTTGCCGCTTGCGGATGCCCAACAAGTTGCTCAGGCGGCTGTGGGTGAAGTCCACC
CCGCATCCTGGCAGCAAAATGATGTCTGGATGGAAGGCTTCGTTTGTATATACCCCAGGCATGACAAGAC
CAGTGACGGGGTCAAACCCCAGTCTGAAGTTGCGGGTGTCAAACTTTACCCCGATGTCGCTTTCCAGAAC
CCCGTTCTGTCTGCCCACTTTCAAGTAGTGCTCCACGATCGCGTTGTTCATAAGGTCTATGGTCATGGTC
TCGGAGTAGTTGCCCTCGGGCAGCGTGAACTCCACCCACTCGTATTTCAGCTCCACCTGATTGTCCTTAG
TAGGCAAGCGCGACACCATCACCCGCGCCTTAAACTTATTGGTAAACATGAACTCGTTCACATTTGGCAT
GTTGGTATGCAGGATGGTTTTCAGGTCGCCGCCCCAGTGCGACCGGTCGTCAAGATTGATGGTCTGTGTG
CTTCGAAGATCTTTCTAGAAGATCTCCTACAATATTCTCAGCTGCCATGGAAAATCGATGTTCTTCTTTT
ATTCTCTCAAGATTTTCAGGCTGTATATTAAAACTTATATTAAGAACTATGCTAACCACCTCATCAGGAA
CCGTTGTAGGTGGCGTGGGTTTTCTTGGCAATCGACTCTCATGAAAACTACGAGCTAAATATTCAATATG
TTCCTCTTGACCAACTTTATTCTGCATTTTTTTTGAACGAGGTTTAGAGCAAGCTTCAGGAAACTGAGAC
AGGAATTTTATTAAAAATTTAAATTTTGAAGAAAGTTCAGGGTTAATAGCATCCATTTTTTGCTTTGCAA
GTTCCTCAGCATTCTTAACAAAAGACGTCTCTTTTGACATGTTTAAAGTTTAAACCTCCTGTGTGAAATT
ATTATCCGCTCATAATTCCACACATTATACGAGCCGGAAGCATAAAGTGTAAAGCCTGGGGTGCCTAATG
AGTGAGCTAACTCACATTAATTGCGTTGCGCTCACTGCCAATTGCTTTCCAGTCGGGAAACCTGTCGTGC
CAGCTGCATTAATGAATCGGCCAACGCGCGGGGAGAGGCGGTTTGCGTATTGGGCGCTCTTCCGCTTCCT
CGCTCACTGACTCGCTGCGCTCGGTCGTTCGGCTGCGGCGAGCGGTATCAGCTCACTCAAAGGCGGTAAT
ACGGTTATCCACAGAATCAGGGGATAACGCAGGAAAGAACATGTGAGCAAAAGGCCAGCAAAAGGCCAGG
AACCGTAAAAAGGCCGCGTTGCTGGCGTTTTTCCATAGGCTCCGCCCCCCTGACGAGCATCACAAAAATC
GACGCTCAAGTCAGAGGTGGCGAAACCCGACAGGACTATAAAGATACCAGGCGTTTCCCCCTGGAAGCTC
CCTCGTGCGCTCTCCTGTTCCGACCCTGCCGCTTACCGGATACCTGTCCGCCTTTCTCCCTTCGGGAAGC
GTGGCGCTTTCTCATAGCTCACGCTGTAGGTATCTCAGTTCGGTGTAGGTCGTTCGCTCCAAGCTGGGCT
GTGTGCACGAACCCCCCGTTCAGCCCGACCGCTGCGCCTTATCCGGTAACTATCGTCTTGAGTCCAACCC
GGTAAGACACGACTTATCGCCACTGGCAGCAGCCACTGGTAACAGGATTAGCAGAGCGAGGTATGTAGGC
GGTGCTACAGAGTTCTTGAAGTGGTGGCCTAACTACGGCTACACTAGAAGAACAGTATTTGGTATCTGCG
CTCTGCTGAAGCCAGTTACCTTCGGAAAAAGAGTTGGTAGCTCTTGATCCGGCAAACAAACCACCGCTGG
TAGCGGTGGTTTTTTTGTTTGCAAGCAGCAGATTACGCGCAGAAAAAAAGGATCTCAAGAAGATCCTTTG
ATCTTTTCTACGGGGTCTGACGCTCAGTGGAACGAAAACTCACGTTAAGGGATTTTGGTCATGAGATTAT
CAAAAAGGATCTTCACCTAGATCCTTTTAAATTAAAAATGAAGTTTTAAATCAATCTAAAGTATATATGA
GTAAACTTGGTCTGACAGTTACCAATGCTTAATCAGTGAGGCACCTATCTCAGCGATCTGTCTATTTCGT
TCATCCATAGTTGCCTGACTCCCCGTCGTGTAGATAACTACGATACGGGAGGGCTTACCATCTGGCCCCA
GTGCTGCAATGATACCGCGAGACCCACGCTCACCGGCTCCAGATTTATCAGCAATAAACCAGCCAGCCGG
AAGGGCCGAGCGCAGAAGTGGTCCTGCAACTTTATCCGCCTCCATCCAGTCTATTAATTGTTGCCGGGAA
GCTAGAGTAAGTAGTTCGCCAGTTAATAGTTTGCGCAACGTTGTTGCCATTGCTACAGGCATCGTGGTGT
CACGCTCGTCGTTTGGTATGGCTTCATTCAGCTCCGGTTCCCAACGATCAAGGCGAGTTACATGATCCCC
CATGTTGTGCAAAAAAGCGGTTAGCTCCTTCGGTCCTCCGATCGTTGTCAGAAGTAAGTTGGCCGCAGTG
TTATCACTCATGGTTATGGCAGCACTGCATAATTCTCTTACTGTCATGCCATCCGTAAGATGCTTTTCTG
TGACTGGTGAGTACTCAACCAAGTCATTCTGAGAATAGTGTATGCGGCGACCGAGTTGCTCTTGCCCGGC
GTCAATACGGGATAATACCGCGCCACATAGCAGAACTTTAAAAGTGCTCATCATTGGAAAACGTTCTTCG
GGGCGAAAACTCTCAAGGATCTTACCGCTGTTGAGATCCAGTTCGATGTAACCCACTCGTGCACCCAACT
GATCTTCAGCATCTTTTACTTTCACCAGCGTTTCTGGGTGAGCAAAAACAGGAAGGCAAAATGCCGCAAA
AAAGGGAATAAGGGCGACACGGAAATGTTGAATACTCATACTCTTCCTTTTTCAATATTATTGAAGCATT
TATCAGGGTTATTGTCTCATGAGCGGATACATATTTGAATGTATTTAGAAAAATAAACAAATAGGGGTTC
CGCGCACATTTCCCCGAAAAGTGCCACCTGACGTCTAAGAAACCATTATTATCATGACATTAACCTATAA
AAATAGGCGTATCACGAGGCC
